Addgene plasmid #51629: DRH229: FCK-QuasAr1-mO2
Purpose: Fluorescent reporter for membrane voltage with improved brightness
Depositing lab: Adam Cohen. Depositing organization: Harvard University. Publication: All-optical electrophysiology in mammalian neurons using engineered microbial rhodopsins. Hochbaum DR, Zhao Y, Farhi SL, Klapoetke N, Werley CA, Kapoor V, Zou P, Kralj JM, Maclaurin D, Smedemark-Margulies N, Saulnier JL, Boulting GL, Straub C, Cho YK, Melkonian M, Wong GK, Harrison DJ, Murthy VN, Sabatini BL, Boyden ES, Campbell RE, Cohen AE. Nat Methods. 2014 Aug;11(8):825-33. doi: 10.1038/nmeth.3000. Epub 2014 Jun 22. PubMed 24952910.
Backbone
  Vector backbone: FCK(1.3)
  Backbone manufacturer: Pavel Osten
  Backbone size w/o insert (bp): 9349
  Total vector size (bp): 10799
  Vector type: Mammalian Expression, Lentiviral
Growth in bacteria
  Bacterial resistance: Ampicillin, 100 μg/mL
  Growth temperature: 37°C
  Growth strain: Stbl3
  Growth instructions: Use recombinase-free E. coli (e.g., Invitrogen's Stbl3)
  Copy number: Unknown
Gene/Insert
  Gene/Insert name: QuasAr1-mOrange (alt name: Arch3.77H)
  Species: Synthetic
  Insert size (bp): 1560
  Promoter: CaMKIIa
  Tag / fusion protein: mOrange2 (C terminal on insert)
  Cloning method: Restriction Enzyme; 5′ cloning site BamHI (not destroyed); 3′ cloning site EcoRI (not destroyed)
  Sequencing primers: 5′ gcctctttgccccacttaat; 3′ CATAGCGTAAAAGGAGCAACA
Terms and licenses: Academic/Nonprofit Terms; Industry Terms: Not Available to Industry
How to cite: DRH229: FCK-QuasAr1-mO2 was a gift from Adam Cohen (Addgene plasmid # 51629 ; http://n2t.net/addgene:51629 ; RRID:Addgene_51629)
