[The description below was written by a language model from this plasmid's Addgene catalogue record and pLannotate feature annotations shown in this document.]
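Description:
DRH229: FCK-QuasAr1-mO2 is an HIV-1-based lentiviral transfer plasmid of about 10.8 kb, built on the FCK(1.3) backbone, for expressing a genetically encoded fluorescent voltage indicator in mammalian neurons. It is propagated in E. coli through a high-copy ColE1/pUC-type origin with ampicillin selection (AmpR under its own bla promoter). The record recommends a recombination-deficient strain, as is usual for plasmids carrying repeated LTR sequences. An f1 origin is also present. Outside the viral region, an SV40/EM7-driven BleoR cassette with an SV40 poly(A) signal could provide Zeocin-type selection, though the catalogue lists only ampicillin.

The viral genome is transcribed from a CMV enhancer/promoter fused to a truncated 5' LTR, an arrangement that normally makes packaging independent of Tat. It carries the Ψ packaging signal with a gag fragment, the Rev response element for nuclear export of the unspliced RNA, and the cPPT/CTS. The region ends in a second truncated LTR followed by a bGH poly(A) signal. Within it, the mouse CaMKIIα promoter, commonly used to bias expression toward excitatory neurons, drives the synthetic insert cloned between BamHI and EcoRI sites. The insert encodes QuasAr1, an Archaerhodopsin-3 derivative with improved brightness, fused at its C terminus to mOrange2. A short KCNJ2 (Kir2.1) fragment follows; sequences of this kind are typically added as trafficking or export motifs to improve membrane localisation, but the record does not state its role. A WPRE downstream enhances transcript stability and expression.

QuasAr1 fluorescence reports membrane voltage, while mOrange2 provides a constitutive marker of expression. The plasmid serves for transfection or lentiviral delivery in optical electrophysiology experiments.
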