Features (pLannotate 1.2.2; 32 found; start..end, strand, type, name):
     31..83      -  misc_feature   bom (fragment): basis of mobility region from pBR322
    238..617     +  enhancer       CMV enhancer: human cytomegalovirus immediate early enhancer
    618..817     +  promoter       CMV promoter: human cytomegalovirus (CMV) immediate early promoter
    835..1015    +  LTR            5' LTR (truncated): truncated 5' long terminal repeat (LTR) from HIV-1
   1062..1187    +  misc_feature   HIV-1 Ψ: packaging signal of human immunodeficiency virus type 1
   1171..1534    +  CDS            HIV-1 gag (fragment): gag protein from human immunodeficiency virus 1; gag
   1680..1913    +  misc_feature   RRE: The Rev response element (RRE) of HIV-1 allows for Rev-dependent mRNA export from the nucleus to the cytoplasm.
   2290..2390    +  CDS            Rev (fragment): human immunodeficiency virus 1 (HIV-1) Rev protein; rev; enhances nuclear export of unspliced and incompletely spliced viral mRNAs
   2440..2557    +  misc_feature   cPPT/CTS: central polypurine tract and central termination sequence of HIV-1
   2602..3890    +  promoter       CaMKII promoter: promoter for the mouse calcium/calmodulin-dependent kinase II α subunit
   3906..4664    +  CDS            QuasAr1: achaerhodopsin-3 (Arch) derivative with improved brightness (Hochbaum et al., 2014)
   4671..5378    +  CDS            mOrange2: mOrange2 is a basic (constitutively fluorescent) orange fluorescent protein published in 2008, derived from Discosoma sp.. It has high acid sensitivity.
   5379..5441    +  CDS            KCNJ2 (fragment): KCNJ2_HUMAN - Also known as IRK1. Experimental evidence at protein level: Swiss-Prot protein existence level 1. Probably participates in establishing action potential waveform and excitability of neuronal and muscle tissues. Inward rectifier potassium channels are characterized by a greater tendency to allow potassium to flow into the cell rather than out of it. Their voltage dependence is regulated by the concentration of extracellular potassium; as external potassium is raised, the voltage range of the channel opening shifts to more positive voltages. The inward rectification is mainly due t
   5466..5490    +  misc_feature   MCS (fragment): pBluescript multiple cloning site
   5490..6078    +  misc_feature   WPRE: woodchuck hepatitis virus posttranscriptional regulatory element
   6015..6596    +  CDS            nef (fragment): NEF_HV1H2 - Experimental evidence at protein level: Swiss-Prot protein existence level 1. Extracellular Nef protein targets CD4(+) T-lymphocytes for apoptosis by interacting with CXCR4 surface receptors. From Human immunodeficiency virus type 1 group M subtype B (isolate HXB2) (HIV-1).
   6603..6783    +  LTR            5' LTR (truncated): truncated 5' long terminal repeat (LTR) from HIV-1
   6815..7039    +  polyA_signal   bGH poly(A) signal: bovine growth hormone polyadenylation signal
   7043..7064    +  promoter       SV40 promoter (fragment): SV40 enhancer and early promoter
   7085..7513    +  rep_origin     f1 ori (sequence partly withheld): f1 bacteriophage origin of replication; arrow indicates direction of (+) strand synthesis
   7527..7856    +  promoter       SV40 promoter: SV40 enhancer and early promoter
   7904..7951    +  promoter       EM7 promoter: synthetic bacterial promoter&nbsp
   7970..8344    +  CDS            BleoR: antibiotic-binding protein; Sh ble from Streptoalloteichus hindustanus; confers resistance to bleomycin, phleomycin, and Zeocin™
   8354..8479    +  CDS            ble (fragment): BLE_KLEPN - Experimental evidence at protein level: Swiss-Prot protein existence level 1. Binding protein with a strong affinity to the bleomycin family of antibiotics. Binds to CL990; an antimitotic-antibiotic compound. From Klebsiella pneumoniae.
   8474..8595    +  polyA_signal   SV40 poly(A) signal: SV40 polyadenylation signal
   8666..8688    -  protein_bind   lac operator (fragment): The lac repressor binds to the lac operator to inhibit transcription in E. coli. This inhibition can be relieved by adding lactose or isopropyl-β-D-thiogalactopyranoside (IPTG). lac repressor encoded by lacI
   8692..8722    -  promoter       lac promoter: promoter for the E. coli lac operon
   8737..8758    -  protein_bind   CAP binding site: CAP binding activates transcription in the presence of cAMP. E. coli catabolite activator protein
   8771..8863    -  CDS            lacI (fragment): lac repressor; lacI; The lac repressor binds to the lac operator to inhibit transcription in E. coli. This inhibition can be relieved by adding lactose or isopropyl-β-D-thiogalactopyranoside (IPTG).
   9046..9634    -  rep_origin     ori: high-copy-number ColE1/pMB1/pBR322/pUC origin of replication
   9805..10665   -  CDS            AmpR: β-lactamase; bla; confers resistance to ampicillin, carbenicillin, and related antibiotics
  10666..10770   -  promoter       AmpR promoter: bla
>Addgene plasmid #51629 | DRH229: FCK-QuasAr1-mO2 | addgene full sequence | sequence record 239084 | Addgene NGS Result
GTCGACGGATCGGGAGATCTCCCGATCCCCTATGGTGCACTCTCAGTACAATCTGCTCTGATGCCGCATA
GTTAAGCCAGTATCTGCTCCCTGCTTGTGTGTTGGAGGTCGCTGAGTAGTGCGCGAGCAAAATTTAAGCT
ACAACAAGGCAAGGCTTGACCGACAATTGCATGAAGAATCTGCTTAGGGTTAGGCGTTTTGCGCTGCTTC
GCGATGTACGGGCCAGATATACGCGTTGACATTGATTATTGACTAGTTATTAATAGTAATCAATTACGGG
GTCATTAGTTCATAGCCCATATATGGAGTTCCGCGTTACATAACTTACGGTAAATGGCCCGCCTGGCTGA
CCGCCCAACGACCCCCGCCCATTGACGTCAATAATGACGTATGTTCCCATAGTAACGCCAATAGGGACTT
TCCATTGACGTCAATGGGTGGAGTATTTACGGTAAACTGCCCACTTGGCAGTACATCAAGTGTATCATAT
GCCAAGTACGCCCCCTATTGACGTCAATGACGGTAAATGGCCCGCCTGGCATTATGCCCAGTACATGACC
TTATGGGACTTTCCTACTTGGCAGTACATCTACGTATTAGTCATCGCTATTACCATGGTGATGCGGTTTT
GGCAGTACATCAATGGGCGTGGATAGCGGTTTGACTCACGGGGATTTCCAAGTCTCCACCCCATTGACGT
CAATGGGAGTTTGTTTTGGCACCAAAATCAACGGGACTTTCCAAAATGTCGTAACAACTCCGCCCCATTG
ACGCAAATGGGCGGTAGGCGTGTACGGTGGGAGGTCTATATAAGCAGCGCGTTTTGCCTGTACTGGGTCT
CTCTGGTTAGACCAGATCTGAGCCTGGGAGCTCTCTGGCTAACTAGGGAACCCACTGCTTAAGCCTCAAT
AAAGCTTGCCTTGAGTGCTTCAAGTAGTGTGTGCCCGTCTGTTGTGTGACTCTGGTAACTAGAGATCCCT
CAGACCCTTTTAGTCAGTGTGGAAAATCTCTAGCAGTGGCGCCCGAACAGGGACTTGAAAGCGAAAGGGA
AACCAGAGGAGCTCTCTCGACGCAGGACTCGGCTTGCTGAAGCGCGCACGGCAAGAGGCGAGGGGCGGCG
ACTGGTGAGTACGCCAAAAATTTTGACTAGCGGAGGCTAGAAGGAGAGAGATGGGTGCGAGAGCGTCAGT
ATTAAGCGGGGGAGAATTAGATCGCGATGGGAAAAAATTCGGTTAAGGCCAGGGGGAAAGAAAAAATATA
AATTAAAACATATAGTATGGGCAAGCAGGGAGCTAGAACGATTCGCAGTTAATCCTGGCCTGTTAGAAAC
ATCAGAAGGCTGTAGACAAATACTGGGACAGCTACAACCATCCCTTCAGACAGGATCAGAAGAACTTAGA
TCATTATATAATACAGTAGCAACCCTCTATTGTGTGCATCAAAGGATAGAGATAAAAGACACCAAGGAAG
CTTTAGACAAGATAGAGGAAGAGCAAAACAAAAGTAAGACCACCGCACAGCAAGCGGCCGCTGATCTTCA
GACCTGGAGGAGGAGATATGAGGGACAATTGGAGAAGTGAATTATATAAATATAAAGTAGTAAAAATTGA
ACCATTAGGAGTAGCACCCACCAAGGCAAAGAGAAGAGTGGTGCAGAGAGAAAAAAGAGCAGTGGGAATA
GGAGCTTTGTTCCTTGGGTTCTTGGGAGCAGCAGGAAGCACTATGGGCGCAGCGTCAATGACGCTGACGG
TACAGGCCAGACAATTATTGTCTGGTATAGTGCAGCAGCAGAACAATTTGCTGAGGGCTATTGAGGCGCA
ACAGCATCTGTTGCAACTCACAGTCTGGGGCATCAAGCAGCTCCAGGCAAGAATCCTGGCTGTGGAAAGA
TACCTAAAGGATCAACAGCTCCTGGGGATTTGGGGTTGCTCTGGAAAACTCATTTGCACCACTGCTGTGC
CTTGGAATGCTAGTTGGAGTAATAAATCTCTGGAACAGATTTGGAATCACACGACCTGGATGGAGTGGGA
CAGAGAAATTAACAATTACACAAGCTTAATACACTCCTTAATTGAAGAATCGCAAAACCAGCAAGAAAAG
AATGAACAAGAATTATTGGAATTAGATAAATGGGCAAGTTTGTGGAATTGGTTTAACATAACAAATTGGC
TGTGGTATATAAAATTATTCATAATGATAGTAGGAGGCTTGGTAGGTTTAAGAATAGTTTTTGCTGTACT
TTCTATAGTGAATAGAGTTAGGCAGGGATATTCACCATTATCGTTTCAGACCCACCTCCCAACCCCGAGG
GGACCCGACAGGCCCGAAGGAATAGAAGAAGAAGGTGGAGAGAGAGACAGAGACAGATCCATTCGATTAG
TGAACGGATCGGCACTGCGTGCGCCAATTCTGCAGACAAATGGCAGTATTCATCCACAATTTTAAAAGAA
AAGGGGGGATTGGGGGGTACAGTGCAGGGGAAAGAATAGTAGACATAATAGCAACAGACATACAAACTAA
AGAATTACAAAAACAAATTACAAAAATTCAAAATTTTCGGGTTTATTACAGGGACAGCAGAGATCCAGTT
TGGTTAATTAACATTATGGCCTTAGGTCACTTCATCTCCATGGGGTTCTTCTTCTGATTTTCTAGAAAAT
GAGATGGGGGTGCAGAGAGCTTCCTCAGTGACCTGCCCAGGGTCACATCAGAAATGTCAGAGCTAGAACT
TGAACTCAGATTACTAATCTTAAATTCCATGCCTTGGGGGCATGCAAGTACGATATACAGAAGGAGTGAA
CTCATTAGGGCAGATGACCAATGAGTTTAGGAAAGAAGAGTCCAGGGCAGGGTACATCTACACCACCCGC
CCAGCCCTGGGTGAGTCCAGCCACGTTCACCTCATTATAGTTGCCTCTCTCCAGTCCTACCTTGACGGGA
AGCACAAGCAGAAACTGGGACAGGAGCCCCAGGAGACCAAATCTTCATGGTCCCTCTGGGAGGATGGGTG
GGGAGAGCTGTGGCAGAGGCCTCAGGAGGGGCCCTGCTGCTCAGTGGTGACAGATAGGGGTGAGAAAGCA
GACAGAGTCATTCCGTCAGCATTCTGGGTCTGTTTGGTACTTCTTCTCACGCTAAGGTGGCGGTGTGATA
TGCACAATGGCTAAAAAGCAGGGAGAGCTGGAAAGAAACAAGGACAGAGACAGAGGCCAAGTCAACCAGA
CCAATTCCCAGAGGAAGCAAAGAAACCATTACAGAGACTACAAGGGGGAAGGGAAGGAGAGATGAATTAG
CTTCCCCTGTAAACCTTAGAACCCAGCTGTTGCCAGGGCAACGGGGCAATACCTGTCTCTTCAGAGGAGA
TGAAGTTGCCAGGGTAACTACATCCTGTCTTTCTCAAGGACCATCCCAGAATGTGGCACCCACTAGCCGT
TACCATAGCAACTGCCTCTTTGCCCCACTTAATCCCATCCCGTCTGTTAAAAGGGCCCTATAGTTGGAGG
TGGGGGAGGTAGGAAGAGCGATGATCACTTGTGGACTAAGTTTGTTCGCATCCCCTTCTCCAACCCCCTC
AGTACATCACCCTGGGGGAACAGGGTCCACTTGCTCCTGGGCCCACACAGTCCTGCAGTATTGTGTATAT
AAGGCCAGGGCAAAGAGGAGCAGGTTTTAAAGTGAAAGGCAGGCAGGTGTTGGGGAGGCAGTTACCGGGG
CAACGGGAACAGGGCGTTTCGGAGGTGGTTGCCATGGGGACCTGGATGCTGACGAAGGCTCGCGAGGCTG
TGAGCAGCCACAGTGCCCTGCTCAGAAGCCCCAAGCTCGTCAGTCAAGCCGGTTCTCCGTTTGCACTCAG
GAGCACGGGCAGGCGAGTGGCCCCTAGTTCTGGGGGCAGCGGGGGATCCGCCACCATGGACCCCATCGCT
CTGCAGGCTGGTTACGACCTACTGGGTGACGGCAGACCTGAAACCCTGTGGCTGGGCATCGGCACTCTGC
TGATGCTGATTGGAACCTTCTACTTTCTGGTCCGCGGATGGGGAGTCACCGATAAGGATGCCCGGGAATA
TTACGCTGTGACTATCCTGGTGTCCGGAATCGCATCCGCCGCATATCTGTCTATGTTCTTTGGTATCGGG
CTTACTGAGGTGTCCGTCGGGGGCGAAATGTTGGATATCTATTATGCCAGGTACGCCCATTGGCTGTTTA
CCACCCCACTTCTGCTGCTGCACCTGGCCCTTCTCGCTAAGGTGGATCGGGTGACCATCGGCACCCTGGT
GGGTGTGGACGCCCTGATGATCGTCACTGGCCTCATCGGAGCCTTGAGCCACACGGCCATAGCCAGATAC
AGTTGGTGGTTGTTCTCTACAATTTGCATGATAGTGGTGCTCTATGTTCTGGCTACATCCCTGCGATCTG
CTGCAAAGGAGCGGGGCCCCGAGGTGGCATCTACCTTTAACACCCTGACAGCTCTGGTCTTGGTGCTGTG
GACCGCTTACCCTATCCTGTGGATCATAGGCACTGAGGGCGCTGGCGTGGTGGGCCTGGGCATCGAAACT
CTGCTGTTTATGGTGTTGGACGTGACTGCCAAGGTCGGCTTTGGCTTTATCCTGTTGAGATCCCGGGCTA
TTCTGGGCGACACCGAGGCACCAGAACCCAGTGCCGGTGCCGATACGTTGATGGTGAGCAAGGGCGAGGA
GTATAACATGGCCATCATCAAGGAGTTCATGCGCTTCAAGGTGCGCATGGAGGGCTCCGTGAACGGCCAC
GAGTTCGAGATCGAGGGCGAGGGCGAGGGCCGCCCCTACGAGGGCTTTCAGACCGCTAAGCTGAAGGTGA
CCAAGGGTGGCCCCCTGCCCTTCGCCTGGGACATCCTGTCCCCTCATTTCACCTACGGCTCCAAGGCCTA
CGTGAAGCACCCCGCCGACATCCCCGACTACTTCAAGCTGTCCTTCCCCGAGGGCTTCAAGTGGGAGCGC
GTGATGAACTACGAGGACGGCGGCGTGGTGACCGTGACCCAGGACTCCTCCCTGCAGGACGGCGAGTTCA
TCTACAAGGTGAAGCTGCGCGGCACCAACTTCCCCTCCGACGGCCCCGTGATGCAGAAGAAGACCATGGG
CTGGGAGGCCTCCTCCGAGCGGATGTACCCCGAGGACGGTGCCCTGAAGGGCAAGATCAAGATGAGGCTG
AAGCTGAAGGACGGCGGCCACTACACCTCCGAGGTCAAGACCACCTACAAGGCCAAGAAGCCCGTGCAGC
TGCCCGGCGCCTACATCGTCGACATCAAGTTGGACATCACCTCCCACAACGAGGACTACACCATCGTGGA
ACAGTACGAACGCGCCGAGGGCCGCCACTCCACCGGCGGCATGGACGAGCTGTACAAGAAAAGTAGAATC
ACAAGCGAAGGCGAGTACATCCCCCTGGATCAAATAGACATAAATGTAGGTGGATTTTGTTATGAGAATG
AATAAGAATTCGATATCAAGCTTATCGATAATCAACCTCTGGATTACAAAATTTGTGAAAGATTGACTGG
TATTCTTAACTATGTTGCTCCTTTTACGCTATGTGGATACGCTGCTTTAATGCCTTTGTATCATGCTATT
GCTTCCCGTATGGCTTTCATTTTCTCCTCCTTGTATAAATCCTGGTTGCTGTCTCTTTATGAGGAGTTGT
GGCCCGTTGTCAGGCAACGTGGCGTGGTGTGCACTGTGTTTGCTGACGCAACCCCCACTGGTTGGGGCAT
TGCCACCACCTGTCAGCTCCTTTCCGGGACTTTCGCTTTCCCCCTCCCTATTGCCACGGCGGAACTCATC
GCCGCCTGCCTTGCCCGCTGCTGGACAGGGGCTCGGCTGTTGGGCACTGACAATTCCGTGGTGTTGTCGG
GGAAATCATCGTCCTTTCCTTGGCTGCTCGCCTGTGTTGCCACCTGGATTCTGCGCGGGACGTCCTTCTG
CTACGTCCCTTCGGCCCTCAATCCAGCGGACCTTCCTTCCCGCGGCCTGCTGCCGGCTCTGCGGCCTCTT
CCGCGTCTTCGCCTTCGCCCTCAGACGAGTCGGATCTCCCTTTGGGCCGCCTCCCCGCATCGATACCGTC
GACCTCGAGACCTAGAAAAACATGGAGCAATCACAAGTAGCAATACAGCAGCTACCAATGCTGATTGTGC
CTGGCTAGAAGCACAAGAGGAGGAGGAGGTGGGTTTTCCAGTCACACCTCAGGTACCTTTAAGACCAATG
ACTTACAAGGCAGCTGTAGATCTTAGCCACTTTTTAAAAGAAAAGGGGGGACTGGAAGGGCTAATTCACT
CCCAACGAAGACAAGATATCCTTGATCTGTGGATCTACCACACACAAGGCTACTTCCCTGATTGGCAGAA
CTACACACCAGGGCCAGGGATCAGATATCCACTGACCTTTGGATGGTGCTACAAGCTAGTACCAGTTGAG
CAAGAGAAGGTAGAAGAAGCCAATGAAGGAGAGAACACCCGCTTGTTACACCCTGTGAGCCTGCATGGGA
TGGATGACCCGGAGAGAGAAGTATTAGAGTGGAGGTTTGACAGCCGCCTAGCATTTCATCACATGGCCCG
AGAGCTGCATCCGGACTGTACTGGGTCTCTCTGGTTAGACCAGATCTGAGCCTGGGAGCTCTCTGGCTAA
CTAGGGAACCCACTGCTTAAGCCTCAATAAAGCTTGCCTTGAGTGCTTCAAGTAGTGTGTGCCCGTCTGT
TGTGTGACTCTGGTAACTAGAGATCCCTCAGACCCTTTTAGTCAGTGTGGAAAATCTCTAGCAGGGCCCG
TTTAAACCCGCTGATCAGCCTCGACTGTGCCTTCTAGTTGCCAGCCATCTGTTGTTTGCCCCTCCCCCGT
GCCTTCCTTGACCCTGGAAGGTGCCACTCCCACTGTCCTTTCCTAATAAAATGAGGAAATTGCATCGCAT
TGTCTGAGTAGGTGTCATTCTATTCTGGGGGGTGGGGTGGGGCAGGACAGCAAGGGGGAGGATTGGGAAG
ACAATAGCAGGCATGCTGGGGATGCGGTGGGCTCTATGGCTTCTGAGGCGGAAAGAACCAGCTGGGGCTC
TAGGGGGTATCCCC
[124 nt withheld, positions 7085-7208]
C
[91 nt withheld, positions 7210-7300]
A
[49 nt withheld, positions 7302-7350]
CCTTTGACGTTGGAGTCCACGTTCTTT
[37 nt withheld, positions 7378-7414]
ACCCTATCTCGGTCTATTCTTTTGATTTATAAGGGATTTTGCCGATTTCGGCCTATTGGTTAAAAAATGA
GCTGATTTAACAAAAATTTAACGCGAATTAATTCTGTGGAATGTGTGTCAGTTAGGGTGTGGAAAGTCCC
CAGGCTCCCCAGCAGGCAGAAGTATGCAAAGCATGCATCTCAATTAGTCAGCAACCAGGTGTGGAAAGTC
CCCAGGCTCCCCAGCAGGCAGAAGTATGCAAAGCATGCATCTCAATTAGTCAGCAACCATAGTCCCGCCC
CTAACTCCGCCCATCCCGCCCCTAACTCCGCCCAGTTCCGCCCATTCTCCGCCCCATGGCTGACTAATTT
TTTTTATTTATGCAGAGGCCGAGGCCGCCTCTGCCTCTGAGCTATTCCAGAAGTAGTGAGGAGGCTTTTT
TGGAGGCCTAGGCTTTTGCAAAAAGCTCCCGGGAGCTTGTATATCCATTTTCGGATCTGATCAGCACGTG
TTGACAATTAATCATCGGCATAGTATATCGGCATAGTATAATACGACAAGGTGAGGAACTAAACCATGGC
CAAGTTGACCAGTGCCGTTCCGGTGCTCACCGCGCGCGACGTCGCCGGAGCGGTCGAGTTCTGGACCGAC
CGGCTCGGGTTCTCCCGGGACTTCGTGGAGGACGACTTCGCCGGTGTGGTCCGGGACGACGTGACCCTGT
TCATCAGCGCGGTCCAGGACCAGGTGGTGCCGGACAACACCCTGGCCTGGGTGTGGGTGCGCGGCCTGGA
CGAGCTGTACGCCGAGTGGTCGGAGGTCGTGTCCACGAACTTCCGGGACGCCTCCGGGCCGGCCATGACC
GAGATCGGCGAGCAGCCGTGGGGGCGGGAGTTCGCCCTGCGCGACCCGGCCGGCAACTGCGTGCACTTCG
TGGCCGAGGAGCAGGACTGACACGTGCTACGAGATTTCGATTCCACCGCCGCCTTCTATGAAAGGTTGGG
CTTCGGAATCGTTTTCCGGGACGCCGGCTGGATGATCCTCCAGCGCGGGGATCTCATGCTGGAGTTCTTC
GCCCACCCCAACTTGTTTATTGCAGCTTATAATGGTTACAAATAAAGCAATAGCATCACAAATTTCACAA
ATAAAGCATTTTTTTCACTGCATTCTAGTTGTGGTTTGTCCAAACTCATCAATGTATCTTATCATGTCTG
TATACCGTCGACCTCTAGCTAGAGCTTGGCGTAATCATGGTCATAGCTGTTTCCTGTGTGAAATTGTTAT
CCGCTCACAATTCCACACAACATACGAGCCGGAAGCATAAAGTGTAAAGCCTGGGGTGCCTAATGAGTGA
GCTAACTCACATTAATTGCGTTGCGCTCACTGCCCGCTTTCCAGTCGGGAAACCTGTCGTGCCAGCTGCA
TTAATGAATCGGCCAACGCGCGGGGAGAGGCGGTTTGCGTATTGGGCGCTCTTCCGCTTCCTCGCTCACT
GACTCGCTGCGCTCGGTCGTTCGGCTGCGGCGAGCGGTATCAGCTCACTCAAAGGCGGTAATACGGTTAT
CCACAGAATCAGGGGATAACGCAGGAAAGAACATGTGAGCAAAAGGCCAGCAAAAGGCCAGGAACCGTAA
AAAGGCCGCGTTGCTGGCGTTTTTCCATAGGCTCCGCCCCCCTGACGAGCATCACAAAAATCGACGCTCA
AGTCAGAGGTGGCGAAACCCGACAGGACTATAAAGATACCAGGCGTTTCCCCCTGGAAGCTCCCTCGTGC
GCTCTCCTGTTCCGACCCTGCCGCTTACCGGATACCTGTCCGCCTTTCTCCCTTCGGGAAGCGTGGCGCT
TTCTCATAGCTCACGCTGTAGGTATCTCAGTTCGGTGTAGGTCGTTCGCTCCAAGCTGGGCTGTGTGCAC
GAACCCCCCGTTCAGCCCGACCGCTGCGCCTTATCCGGTAACTATCGTCTTGAGTCCAACCCGGTAAGAC
ACGACTTATCGCCACTGGCAGCAGCCACTGGTAACAGGATTAGCAGAGCGAGGTATGTAGGCGGTGCTAC
AGAGTTCTTGAAGTGGTGGCCTAACTACGGCTACACTAGAAGAACAGTATTTGGTATCTGCGCTCTGCTG
AAGCCAGTTACCTTCGGAAAAAGAGTTGGTAGCTCTTGATCCGGCAAACAAACCACCGCTGGTAGCGGTG
GTTTTTTTGTTTGCAAGCAGCAGATTACGCGCAGAAAAAAAGGATCTCAAGAAGATCCTTTGATCTTTTC
TACGGGGTCTGACGCTCAGTGGAACGAAAACTCACGTTAAGGGATTTTGGTCATGAGATTATCAAAAAGG
ATCTTCACCTAGATCCTTTTAAATTAAAAATGAAGTTTTAAATCAATCTAAAGTATATATGAGTAAACTT
GGTCTGACAGTTACCAATGCTTAATCAGTGAGGCACCTATCTCAGCGATCTGTCTATTTCGTTCATCCAT
AGTTGCCTGACTCCCCGTCGTGTAGATAACTACGATACGGGAGGGCTTACCATCTGGCCCCAGTGCTGCA
ATGATACCGCGAGACCCACGCTCACCGGCTCCAGATTTATCAGCAATAAACCAGCCAGCCGGAAGGGCCG
AGCGCAGAAGTGGTCCTGCAACTTTATCCGCCTCCATCCAGTCTATTAATTGTTGCCGGGAAGCTAGAGT
AAGTAGTTCGCCAGTTAATAGTTTGCGCAACGTTGTTGCCATTGCTACAGGCATCGTGGTGTCACGCTCG
TCGTTTGGTATGGCTTCATTCAGCTCCGGTTCCCAACGATCAAGGCGAGTTACATGATCCCCCATGTTGT
GCAAAAAAGCGGTTAGCTCCTTCGGTCCTCCGATCGTTGTCAGAAGTAAGTTGGCCGCAGTGTTATCACT
CATGGTTATGGCAGCACTGCATAATTCTCTTACTGTCATGCCATCCGTAAGATGCTTTTCTGTGACTGGT
GAGTACTCAACCAAGTCATTCTGAGAATAGTGTATGCGGCGACCGAGTTGCTCTTGCCCGGCGTCAATAC
GGGATAATACCGCGCCACATAGCAGAACTTTAAAAGTGCTCATCATTGGAAAACGTTCTTCGGGGCGAAA
ACTCTCAAGGATCTTACCGCTGTTGAGATCCAGTTCGATGTAACCCACTCGTGCACCCAACTGATCTTCA
GCATCTTTTACTTTCACCAGCGTTTCTGGGTGAGCAAAAACAGGAAGGCAAAATGCCGCAAAAAAGGGAA
TAAGGGCGACACGGAAATGTTGAATACTCATACTCTTCCTTTTTCAATATTATTGAAGCATTTATCAGGG
TTATTGTCTCATGAGCGGATACATATTTGAATGTATTTAGAAAAATAAACAAATAGGGGTTCCGCGCACA
TTTCCCCGAAAAGTGCCACCTGAC
