>Addgene plasmid #51629 | DRH229: FCK-QuasAr1-mO2 | addgene partial sequence | sequence record 82200 | WPRE-R 5'-CATAGCGTAAAAGGAGCAACA-3'
AATTTTGTAATCCAGAGGTTGATTATCGATAAGCTTGATATCGAATTCTTATTCATTCTCATAACAAAAT
CCACCTACATTTATGTCTATTTGATCCAGGGGGATGTACTCGCCTTCGCTTGTGATTCTACTTTTCTTGT
ACAGCTCGTCCATGCCGCCGGTGGAGTGGCGGCCCTCGGCGCGTTCGTACTGTTCCACGATGGTGTAGTC
CTCGTTGTGGGAGGTGATGTCCAACTTGATGTCGACGATGTAGGCGCCGGGCAGCTGCACGGGCTTCTTG
GCCTTGTAGGTGGTCTTGACCTCGGAGGTGTAGTGGCCGCCGTCCTTCAGCTTCAGCCTCATCTTGATCT
TGCCCTTCAGGGCACCGTCCTCGGGGTACATCCGCTCGGAGGAGGCCTCCCAGCCCATGGTCTTCTTCTG
CATCACGGGGCCGTCGGAGGGGAAGTTGGTGCCGCGCAGCTTCACCTTGTAGATGAACTCGCCGTCCTGC
AGGGAGGAGTCCTGGGTCACGGTCACCACGCCGCCGTCCTCGTAGTTCATCACGCGCTCCCACTTGAAGC
CCTCGGGGAAGGACAGCTTGAAGTAGTCGGGGATGTCGGCGGGGTGCTTCACGTAGGCCTTGGAGCCGTA
GGTGAAATGAGGGGACAGGATGTCCCAGGCGAAGGGCAGGGGGCCACCCTTGGTCACCTTCAGCTTAGCG
GTCTGAAAGCCCTCGTAGGGGCGGCCCTCGCCCTCGCCCTCGATCTCGAACTCGTGGCCGTTCACGGAGC
CCTCCATGCGCACCTTGAAGCGCATGAACTCC
