>Addgene plasmid #51629 | DRH229: FCK-QuasAr1-mO2 | addgene partial sequence | sequence record 82222 | mCaMKIIapro-F 5'-gcctctttgccccacttaat-3'
TTGGAGGTGGGGGAGGTAGGAAGAGCGATGATCACTTGTGGACTAAGTTTGTTCGCATCCCCTTCTCCAA
CCCCCTCAGTACATCACCCTGGGGGAACAGGGTCCACTTGCTCCTGGGCCCACACAGTCCTGCAGTATTG
TGTATATAAGGCCAGGGCAAAGAGGAGCAGGTTTTAAAGTGAAAGGCAGGCAGGTGTTGGGGAGGCAGTT
ACCGGGGCAACGGGAACAGGGCGTTTCGGAGGTGGTTGCCATGGGGACCTGGATGCTGACGAAGGCTCGC
GAGGCTGTGAGCAGCCACAGTGCCCTGCTCAGAAGCCCCAAGCTCGTCAGTCAAGCCGGTTCTCCGTTTG
CACTCAGGAGCACGGGCAGGCGAGTGGCCCCTAGTTCTGGGGGCAGCGGGGGATCCGCCACCATGGACCC
CATCGCTCTGCAGGCTGGTTACGACCTACTGGGTGACGGCAGACCTGAAACCCTGTGGCTGGGCATCGGC
ACTCTGCTGATGCTGATTGGAACCTTCTACTTTCTGGTCCGCGGATGGGGAGTCACCGATAAGGATGCCC
GGGAATATTACGCTGTGACTATCCTGGTGTCCGGAATCGCATCCGCCGCATATCTGTCTATGTTCTTTGG
TATCGGGCTTACTGAGGTGTCCGTCGGGGGCGAAATGTTGGATATCTATTATGCCAGGTACGCCCATTGG
CTGTTTACCACCCCACTTCTGCTGCTGCACCTGGCCCTTCTCGCTAAGGTGGATCGGGTGACCATCGGCA
CCCTGGTGGGTGTGGACGCCCTGATGATCGTCACTGGCCTCATCGGAGCCTTGAGCCACACGGC
